>Addgene plasmid #128894 | pMV16 | addgene full sequence | sequence record 272427 | Addgene NGS Result
GGGGATGTGCTGCAAGGCGATTAAGTTGGGTAACGCCAGGGTTTTCCCAGTCACGACGTTGTAAAACGAC
GGCCAGTGAATTCGAGCTCGGTACCTCGCGAATGCATCTAGATATCGGATCCCGGTCTCGAGCAAACTGT
GGGAATACTCAGGTATCGTAAGATGCAAGAGTTCGAATCTCTTAGCAACCATTATTTTTTTCCTCAACAT
AACGAGAACACACAGGGGCGCTATCGCACAGAATCAAATTCGATGACTGGAAATTTTTTGTTAATTTCAG
AGGTCGCCTGACGCATATACCTTTTTCAACTGAAAAATTGGGAGAAAAAGGAAAGGTGAGAGCGCCGGAA
CCGGCTTTTCATATAGAATAGAGAAGCGTTCATGACTAAATGCTTGCATCACAATACTTGAAGTTGACAA
TATTATTTAAGGACCTATTGTTTTTTCCAATAGGTGGTTAGCAATCGTCTTACTTTCTAACTTTTCTTAC
CTTTTACATTTCAGCAATATATATATATATATTTCAAGGATATACCATTCTAATGTCTGCCCCTAAGAAG
ATCGTCGTTTTGCCAGGTGACCACGTTGGTCAAGAAATCACAGCCGAAGCCATTAAGGTTCTTAAAGCTA
TTTCTGATGTTCGTTCCAATGTCAAGTTCGATTTCGAAAATCATTTAATTGGTGGTGCTGCTATCGATGC
TACAGGTGTTCCACTTCCAGATGAGGCGCTGGAAGCCTCCAAGAAGGCTGATGCCGTTTTGTTAGGTGCT
GTGGGTGGTCCTAAATGGGGTACCGGTAGTGTTAGACCTGAACAAGGTTTACTAAAAATCCGTAAAGAAC
TTCAATTGTACGCCAACTTAAGACCATGTAACTTTGCATCCGACTCTCTTTTAGACTTATCTCCAATCAA
GCCACAATTTGCTAAAGGTACTGACTTCGTTGTTGTCAGAGAATTAGTGGGAGGTATTTACTTTGGTAAG
AGAAAGGAAGACGATGGTGATGGTGTCGCTTGGGATAGTGAACAATACACCGTTCCAGAAGTGCAAAGAA
TCACAAGAATGGCCGCTTTCATGGCCCTACAACATGAGCCACCATTGCCTATTTGGTCCTTGGATAAAGC
TAATGTTTTGGCCTCTTCAAGATTATGGAGAAAAACTGTGGAGGAAACCATCAAGAACGAATTCCCTACA
TTGAAGGTTCAACATCAATTGATTGATTCTGCCGCCATGATCCTAGTTAAGAACCCAACCCACCTAAATG
GTATTATAATCACCAGCAACATGTTTGGTGATATCATCTCCGATGAAGCCTCCGTTATCCCAGGTTCCTT
GGGTTTGTTGCCATCTGCGTCCTTGGCCTCTTTGCCAGACAAGAACACCGCATTTGGTTTGTACGAACCA
TGCCACGGTTCTGCTCCAGATTTGCCAAAGAATAAGGTCAACCCTATCGCCACTATCTTGTCTGCTGCAA
TGATGTTGAAATTGTCATTGAACTTGCCTGAAGAAGGTAAGGCCATTGAAGATGCAGTTAAAAAGGTTTT
GGATGCAGGTATCAGAACTGGTGATTTAGGTGGTTCCAACAGTACCACCGAAGTCGGTGATGCTGTCGCC
GAAGAAGTTAAGAAAATCCTTGCTTAAAAAGATTCTCTTTTTTTATGATATTTGTACATAAACTTTATAA
ATGAAATTCATAATAGAAACGACACGAAATTACAAAATGGAATATGTTCATAGGGTAGACGACCATAGAG
ACCGGGCCCGTCGACTGCAGAGGCCTGCATGCAAGCTTGGCGTAATCATGGTCATAGCTGTTTCCTGTGT
GAAATTGTTATCCGCTCACAATTCCACACAACATACGAGCCGGAAGCATAAAGTGTAAAGCCTGGGGTGC
CTAATGAGTGAGCTAACTCACATTAATTGCGTTGCGCTCACTGCCCGCTTTCCAGTCGGGAAACCTGTCG
TGCCAGCTGCATTAATGAATCGGCCAACGCGCGGGGAGAGGCGGTTTGCGTATTGGGCGCTCTTCCGCTT
CCTCGCTCACTGACTCGCTGCGCTCGGTCGTTCGGCTGCGGCGAGCGGTATCAGCTCACTCAAAGGCGGT
AATACGGTTATCCACAGAATCAGGGGATAACGCAGGAAAGAACATGTGAGCAAAAGGCCAGCAAAAGGCC
AGGAACCGTAAAAAGGCCGCGTTGCTGGCGTTTTTCCATAGGCTCCGCCCCCCTGACGAGCATCACAAAA
ATCGACGCTCAAGTCAGAGGTGGCGAAACCCGACAGGACTATAAAGATACCAGGCGTTTCCCCCTGGAAG
CTCCCTCGTGCGCTCTCCTGTTCCGACCCTGCCGCTTACCGGATACCTGTCCGCCTTTCTCCCTTCGGGA
AGCGTGGCGCTTTCTCATAGCTCACGCTGTAGGTATCTCAGTTCGGTGTAGGTCGTTCGCTCCAAGCTGG
GCTGTGTGCACGAACCCCCCGTTCAGCCCGACCGCTGCGCCTTATCCGGTAACTATCGTCTTGAGTCCAA
CCCGGTAAGACACGACTTATCGCCACTGGCAGCAGCCACTGGTAACAGGATTAGCAGAGCGAGGTATGTA
GGCGGTGCTACAGAGTTCTTGAAGTGGTGGCCTAACTACGGCTACACTAGAAGAACAGTATTTGGTATCT
GCGCTCTGCTGAAGCCAGTTACCTTCGGAAAAAGAGTTGGTAGCTCTTGATCCGGCAAACAAACCACCGC
TGGTAGCGGTGGTTTTTTTGTTTGCAAGCAGCAGATTACGCGCAGAAAAAAAGGATCTCAAGAAGATCCT
TTGATCTTTTCTACGGGGTCTGACGCTCAGTGGAACGAAAACTCACGTTAAGGGATTTTGGTCATGAGAT
TATCAAAAAGGATCTTCACCTAGATCCTTTTAAATTAAAAATGAAGTTTTAAATCAATCTAAAGTATATA
TGAGTAAACTTGGTCTGACAGTTACCAATGCTTAATCAGTGAGGCACCTATCTCAGCGATCTGTCTATTT
CGTTCATCCATAGTTGCCTGACTCCCCGTCGTGTAGATAACTACGATACGGGAGGGCTTACCATCTGGCC
CCAGTGCTGCAATGATACCGCGAGATCCACGCTCACCGGCTCCAGATTTATCAGCAATAAACCAGCCAGC
CGGAAGGGCCGAGCGCAGAAGTGGTCCTGCAACTTTATCCGCCTCCATCCAGTCTATTAATTGTTGCCGG
GAAGCTAGAGTAAGTAGTTCGCCAGTTAATAGTTTGCGCAACGTTGTTGCCATTGCTACAGGCATCGTGG
TGTCACGCTCGTCGTTTGGTATGGCTTCATTCAGCTCCGGTTCCCAACGATCAAGGCGAGTTACATGATC
CCCCATGTTGTGCAAAAAAGCGGTTAGCTCCTTCGGTCCTCCGATCGTTGTCAGAAGTAAGTTGGCCGCA
GTGTTATCACTCATGGTTATGGCAGCACTGCATAATTCTCTTACTGTCATGCCATCCGTAAGATGCTTTT
CTGTGACTGGTGAGTACTCAACCAAGTCATTCTGAGAATAGTGTATGCGGCGACCGAGTTGCTCTTGCCC
GGCGTCAATACGGGATAATACCGCGCCACATAGCAGAACTTTAAAAGTGCTCATCATTGGAAAACGTTCT
TCGGGGCGAAAACTCTCAAGGATCTTACCGCTGTTGAGATCCAGTTCGATGTAACCCACTCGTGCACCCA
ACTGATCTTCAGCATCTTTTACTTTCACCAGCGTTTCTGGGTGAGCAAAAACAGGAAGGCAAAATGCCGC
AAAAAAGGGAATAAGGGCGACACGGAAATGTTGAATACTCATACTCTTCCTTTTTCAATATTATTGAAGC
ATTTATCAGGGTTATTGTCTCATGAGCGGATACATATTTGAATGTATTTAGAAAAATAAACAAATAGGGG
TTCCGCGCACATTTCCCCGAAAAGTGCCACCTGACGTCTAAGAAACCATTATTATCATGACATTAACCTA
TAAAAATAGGCGTATCACGAGGCCCTTTCGTCTCGCGCGTTTCGGTGATGACGGTGAAAACCTCTGACAC
ATGCAGCTCCCGGAGACGGTCACAGCTTGTCTGTAAGCGGATGCCGGGAGCAGACAAGCCCGTCAGGGCG
CGTCAGCGGGTGTTGGCGGGTGTCGGGGCTGGCTTAACTATGCGGCATCAGAGCAGATTGTACTGAGAGT
GCACCATATGCGGTGTGAAATACCGCACAGATGCGTAAGGAGAAAATACCGCATCAGGCGCCATTCGCCA
TTCAGGCTGCGCAACTGTTGGGAAGGGCGATCGGTGCGGGCCTCTTCGCTATTACGCCAGCTGGCGAAAG
Features (pLannotate 1.2.2; 12 found; start..end, strand, type, name):
    135..542     +  promoter       LEU2 promoter: S. cerevisiae LEU2
    543..1637    +  CDS            LEU2: 3-isopropylmalate dehydrogenase, required for leucine biosynthesis; S. cerevisiae LEU2; yeast auxotrophic marker
   1825..1841    -  protein_bind   lac operator: The lac repressor binds to the lac operator to inhibit transcription in E. coli. This inhibition can be relieved by adding lactose or isopropyl-β-D-thiogalactopyranoside (IPTG). lac repressor encoded by lacI
   1849..1879    -  promoter       lac promoter: promoter for the E. coli lac operon
   1894..1915    -  protein_bind   CAP binding site: CAP binding activates transcription in the presence of cAMP. E. coli catabolite activator protein
   1928..2020    -  CDS            lacI (fragment): lac repressor; lacI; The lac repressor binds to the lac operator to inhibit transcription in E. coli. This inhibition can be relieved by adding lactose or isopropyl-β-D-thiogalactopyranoside (IPTG).
   2203..2791    -  rep_origin     ori: high-copy-number ColE1/pMB1/pBR322/pUC origin of replication
   2962..3822    -  CDS            AmpR: β-lactamase; bla; confers resistance to ampicillin, carbenicillin, and related antibiotics
   3823..3927    -  promoter       AmpR promoter: bla
   4022..4057    +  CDS            rop (fragment): Rop protein, which maintains plasmids at low copy number; rop
   4159..4258    +  misc_feature   bom (fragment): basis of mobility region from pBR322
   4264..81      -  CDS            lacZα (fragment) (across the origin): LacZα fragment of β-galactosidase; lacZ fragment
