[The description below was written by a language model from this plasmid's Addgene catalogue record and pLannotate feature annotations shown in this document.]
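Description:
pMV16 is a part-donor plasmid from the COSPLAY toolbox, a modular system for combinatorial assembly of yeast expression plasmids. It is built on pUC57BsaI, a pUC57-derived cloning backbone, and serves as the "position 6" module, supplying the Saccharomyces cerevisiae LEU2 selection marker. According to the record, the LEU2 fragment was inserted by MEGAWHOP whole-plasmid PCR cloning and is flanked by the four-base sequences AGCA and CCAT. Together with the BsaI in the backbone name, these suggest defined overhangs for ordered Golden Gate-style assembly with modules from other positions, although the record does not describe the assembly chemistry explicitly.

The annotated payload consists of the native LEU2 promoter followed by the LEU2 coding sequence. LEU2 encodes 3-isopropylmalate dehydrogenase, which complements leucine auxotrophy in leu2 yeast strains. No yeast origin of replication or centromere is annotated, so pMV16 itself looks like an E. coli-propagated storage vector rather than a plasmid maintained in yeast. It replicates through the high-copy ColE1/pUC origin and is selected with ampicillin via the bla gene and its promoter. The remaining features are backbone remnants: the lac promoter, operator and CAP site, a lacZα fragment, and short fragments of lacI, rop and bom.

The sizes in the record do not agree. The catalogue lists a total of 4,967 bp with a 2,243 bp insert, whereas the sequenced record behind the feature table is 4,340 nt. The record does not explain this discrepancy.
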