Addgene plasmid #128894: pMV16
Purpose: Position 6 module- LEU2
Depositing lab: Gilles Charvin. Depositing organization: Institut de Genetique et de Biologie Moleculaire et Cellulaire (IGBMC). Publication: COSPLAY: An expandable toolbox for combinatorial and swift generation of expression plasmids in yeast. Goulev Y, Matifas A, Heyer V, Reina-San-Martin B, Charvin G. PLoS One. 2019 Aug 28;14(8):e0220694. doi: 10.1371/journal.pone.0220694. eCollection 2019. PubMed 31461461.
Backbone
  Vector backbone: pUC57BsaI
  Backbone size w/o insert (bp): 2724
  Total vector size (bp): 4967
  Modifications to backbone: Insertion of AGCA-LEU2-CCAT by MEGAWHOP
  Vector type: Yeast Expression, Synthetic Biology
Growth in bacteria
  Bacterial resistance: Ampicillin, 100 μg/mL
  Growth temperature: 37°C
  Growth strain: DH5alpha
  Copy number: Unknown
Gene/Insert
  Gene/Insert name: LEU2
  Species: S. cerevisiae (budding yeast)
  Insert size (bp): 2243
Terms and licenses: Academic/Nonprofit Terms; Industry Terms: Not Available to Industry
Depositor comments: Please visit https://www.biorxiv.org/content/10.1101/630277v1 for BioRxiv preprint.
How to cite: pMV16 was a gift from Gilles Charvin (Addgene plasmid # 128894 ; http://n2t.net/addgene:128894 ; RRID:Addgene_128894)
